>Addgene plasmid #43736 | IV-ACC | depositor partial sequence | sequence record 59001 | IV-ACC sequence 279 bps
CGTCTCGACTCACCCCAGAGCAGGTCGTGGCAATCGCCTCCAACATTGGCGGGAAACAGGCACTCGAGAC
TGTCCAGCGCCTGCTTCCCGTGCTGTGCCAAGCGCACGGCCTCACCCCAGAGCAGGTCGTGGCGATCGCA
AGCCACGACGGAGGAAAGCAAGCCTTGGAAACAGTACAGAGGCTGTTGCCTGTGCTGTGCCAAGCGCACG
GATTAACCCCAGAGCAGGTCGTGGCGATCGCAAGCCACGACGGAGGAAGACCCGCACTGGAGAGAGACG
