>Addgene plasmid #43736 | IV-ACC | addgene partial sequence | sequence record 62224 | M13-F20 5'-TGTAAAACGACGGCCAGT-3'
CTATAGGGCGAATTGGGCCCTCTAGATGCATGCTCGAGCGGCCGCCAGTGTGATGGATATCTGCAGAATT
CGCCCTTAAGTATCTTTCCTGTGCCCACGTCTCTCTCCAGTGCGGGTCTTCCTCCGTCGTGGCTTGCGAT
CGCCACGACCTGCTCTGGGGTTAATCCGTGCGCTTGGCACAGCACAGGCAACAGCCTCTGTACTGTTTCC
AAGGCTTGCTTTCCTCCGTCGTGGCTTGCGATCGCCACGACCTGCTCTGGGGTGAGGCCGTGCGCTTGGC
ACAGCACGGGAAGCAGGCGCTGGACAGTCTCGAGTGCCTGTTTCCCGCCAATGTTGGAGGCGATTGCCAC
GACCTGCTCTGGGGTGAGTCGAGACGCGCTAGGACGGCATCTATATAAGGGCGAATTCCAGCACACTGGC
GGCCGTTACTAGTGGATCCGAGCTCGGTACCAAGCTTGATGCATAGCTTGAGTATTCTATAGTGTCACCT
AAATAGCTTGGCGTAATCATGGTCATAGCTGTTTCCTGTGTGAAATTGTTATCCGCTCACAATTCCACAC
AACATACGAGCCGGAAGCATAAAGTGTAAAGCCTGGGGTGCCTAATGAGTGAGCTAACTCACATTAATTG
CGTTGCGCTCACTGCCCGCTTTCCAGTCGGGAAACCTGTCGTGCCAGCTGCATTAATGAATCGGCCAACG
CGCGGGGAGAGGCGGTTTGCGTATTGGGCGCTCTTCCGCTTCCTCGCTCACTGACTCGCTGCGCTCGGTC
GTTCGGCTGCGGCGAGCGGTATCAGCTCACTCAAAGGCGGTAATACGGTTATCCACAGAATCAGGGGATA
ACGCAGGAAAGAACATGTGAGCAAAAGGCCAGCAAAAGGCCAGGAACCGTAAAAAGGCCGCGTTGCTGGC
GTTTTTCCATAGGCTC
