[The description below was written by a language model from this plasmid's Addgene catalogue record.]
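Description:
IV-ACC is a small bacterial cloning plasmid built on the commercial pCRII-TOPO backbone (about 4 kb without insert), into which a 279 bp synthetic fragment was placed by TOPO cloning. It is a high-copy plasmid maintained in E. coli, and selection can use ampicillin and kanamycin because the backbone carries both resistance markers. The listed sequencing primers, T7 on the 5′ side and M13 reverse on the 3′ side, correspond to sites flanking the cloning position in this backbone. No feature table is provided, so the exact arrangement of elements in this plasmid cannot be confirmed from the record.

The record describes the insert only by its name, IV-ACC, and as synthetic. It does not state what the fragment encodes, and it lists no promoter, tag or reporter intended for expression, which is consistent with the vector's classification as a cloning rather than an expression construct. The plasmid was deposited in connection with a TALEN genome-editing system developed for generating human stem cell-based disease models. The name suggests that it may be one member of a library of modular parts, with "IV" indicating a position in an assembly and "ACC" a three-nucleotide target recognised by a short block of TALE repeats. This interpretation is an inference from the naming and the associated publication title and is not stated in the catalogue fields. On that reading, the plasmid would serve as a storage and propagation vehicle for a building block from which custom TALE DNA-binding arrays are assembled, and would not itself be delivered into mammalian cells.
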