Addgene plasmid #43736: IV-ACC
Depositing lab: Chad Cowan & Kiran Musunuru. Depositing organization: Harvard University. Publication: A TALEN Genome-Editing System for Generating Human Stem Cell-Based Disease Models. Ding Q, Lee YK, Schaefer EA, Peters DT, Veres A, Kim K, Kuperwasser N, Motola DL, Meissner TB, Hendriks WT, Trevisan M, Gupta RM, Moisan A, Banks E, Friesen M, Schinzel RT, Xia F, Tang A, Xia Y, Figueroa E, Wann A, Ahfeldt T, Daheron L, Zhang F, Rubin LL, Peng LF, Chung RT, Musunuru K, Cowan CA. Cell Stem Cell. 2012 Dec 12. pii: S1934-5909(12)00645-5. doi: 10.1016/j.stem.2012.11.011. PubMed 23246482.
Backbone
  Vector backbone: pCRII-TOPO
  Backbone manufacturer: Invitrogen
  Backbone size w/o insert (bp): 3973
  Vector type: Bacterial Cloning
Growth in bacteria
  Bacterial resistance: Ampicillin and Kanamycin, 100 & 50 μg/mL
  Growth temperature: 37°C
  Growth strain: Top10
  Copy number: High Copy
Gene/Insert
  Gene/Insert name: IV-ACC
  Species: Synthetic
  Insert size (bp): 279
  Cloning method: TOPO Cloning
  Sequencing primers: 5′ T7; 3′ M13-rev
Terms and licenses: Academic/Nonprofit Terms; Industry Terms: Not Available to Industry
How to cite: IV-ACC was a gift from Chad Cowan & Kiran Musunuru (Addgene plasmid # 43736 ; http://n2t.net/addgene:43736 ; RRID:Addgene_43736)
